>Addgene plasmid #218833 | pcDNA5/FRT/TO-N-FLAG-hBirA*-TLK1-Q479E | addgene full sequence | sequence record 434421 | Addgene NGS Result
CACATGGCTGGGCTGACAGCATCCCCTACACCCCCTTCTTCAAGCATAATTACTTACTGAGCGGCCGCCT
AACTCGAGTCTAGAGGGCCCGTTTAAACCCGCTGATCAGCCTCGACTGTGCCTTCTAGTTGCCAGCCATC
TGTTGTTTGCCCCTCCCCCGTGCCTTCCTTGACCCTGGAAGGTGCCACTCCCACTGTCCTTTCCTAATAA
AATGAGGAAATTGCATCGCATTGTCTGAGTAGGTGTCATTCTATTCTGGGGGGTGGGGTGGGGCAGGACA
GCAAGGGGGAGGATTGGGAAGACAATAGCAGGCATGCTGGGGATGCGGTGGGCTCTATGGCTTCTGAGGC
GGAAAGAACCAGCTGGGGCTCTAGGGGGTATCCCC
[124 nt withheld, positions 386-509]
C
[91 nt withheld, positions 511-601]
AGGGTGATGGTTCACGTACCTAGAAGTTCCTATTCCGAAGTTCCTATTCTCTAGAAAGTATAGGAACTTC
CTTGGCCAAAAAGCCTGAACTCACCGCGACGTCTGTCGAGAAGTTTCTGATCGAAAAGTTCGACAGCGTC
TCCGACCTGATGCAGCTCTCGGAGGGCGAAGAATCTCGTGCTTTCAGCTTCGATGTAGGAGGGCGTGGAT
ATGTCCTGCGGGTAAATAGCTGCGCCGATGGTTTCTACAAAGATCGTTATGTTTATCGGCACTTTGCATC
GGCCGCGCTCCCGATTCCGGAAGTGCTTGACATTGGGGAATTCAGCGAGAGCCTGACCTATTGCATCTCC
CGCCGTGCACAGGGTGTCACGTTGCAAGACCTGCCTGAAACCGAACTGCCCGCTGTTCTGCAGCCGGTCG
CGGAGGCCATGGATGCGATCGCTGCGGCCGATCTTAGCCAGACGAGCGGGTTCGGCCCATTCGGACCGCA
AGGAATCGGTCAATACACTACATGGCGTGATTTCATATGCGCGATTGCTGATCCCCATGTGTATCACTGG
CAAACTGTGATGGACGACACCGTCAGTGCGTCCGTCGCGCAGGCTCTCGATGAGCTGATGCTTTGGGCCG
AGGACTGCCCCGAAGTCCGGCACCTCGTGCACGCGGATTTCGGCTCCAACAATGTCCTGACGGACAATGG
CCGCATAACAGCGGTCATTGACTGGAGCGAGGCGATGTTCGGGGATTCCCAATACGAGGTCGCCAACATC
TTCTTCTGGAGGCCGTGGTTGGCTTGTATGGAGCAGCAGACGCGCTACTTCGAGCGGAGGCATCCGGAGC
TTGCAGGATCGCCGCGGCTCCGGGCGTATATGCTCCGCATTGGTCTTGACCAACTCTATCAGAGCTTGGT
TGACGGCAATTTCGATGATGCAGCTTGGGCGCAGGGTCGATGCGACGCAATCGTCCGATCCGGAGCCGGG
ACTGTCGGGCGTACACAAATCGCCCGCAGAAGCGCGGCCGTCTGGACCGATGGCTGTGTAGAAGTACTCG
CCGATAGTGGAAACCGACGCCCCAGCACTCGTCCGAGGGCAAAGGAATAGCACGTACTACGAGATTTCGA
TTCCACCGCCGCCTTCTATGAAAGGTTGGGCTTCGGAATCGTTTTCCGGGACGCCGGCTGGATGATCCTC
CAGCGCGGGGATCTCATGCTGGAGTTCTTCGCCCACCCCAACTTGTTTATTGCAGCTTATAATGGTTACA
AATAAAGCAATAGCATCACAAATTTCACAAATAAAGCATTTTTTTCACTGCATTCTAGTTGTGGTTTGTC
CAAACTCATCAATGTATCTTATCATGTCTGTATACCGTCGACCTCTAGCTAGAGCTTGGCGTAATCATGG
TCATAGCTGTTTCCTGTGTGAAATTGTTATCCGCTCACAATTCCACACAACATACGAGCCGGAAGCATAA
AGTGTAAAGCCTGGGGTGCCTAATGAGTGAGCTAACTCACATTAATTGCGTTGCGCTCACTGCCCGCTTT
CCAGTCGGGAAACCTGTCGTGCCAGCTGCATTAATGAATCGGCCAACGCGCGGGGAGAGGCGGTTTGCGT
ATTGGGCGCTCTTCCGCTTCCTCGCTCACTGACTCGCTGCGCTCGGTCGTTCGGCTGCGGCGAGCGGTAT
CAGCTCACTCAAAGGCGGTAATACGGTTATCCACAGAATCAGGGGATAACGCAGGAAAGAACATGTGAGC
AAAAGGCCAGCAAAAGGCCAGGAACCGTAAAAAGGCCGCGTTGCTGGCGTTTTTCCATAGGCTCCGCCCC
CCTGACGAGCATCACAAAAATCGACGCTCAAGTCAGAGGTGGCGAAACCCGACAGGACTATAAAGATACC
AGGCGTTTCCCCCTGGAAGCTCCCTCGTGCGCTCTCCTGTTCCGACCCTGCCGCTTACCGGATACCTGTC
CGCCTTTCTCCCTTCGGGAAGCGTGGCGCTTTCTCATAGCTCACGCTGTAGGTATCTCAGTTCGGTGTAG
GTCGTTCGCTCCAAGCTGGGCTGTGTGCACGAACCCCCCGTTCAGCCCGACCGCTGCGCCTTATCCGGTA
ACTATCGTCTTGAGTCCAACCCGGTAAGACACGACTTATCGCCACTGGCAGCAGCCACTGGTAACAGGAT
TAGCAGAGCGAGGTATGTAGGCGGTGCTACAGAGTTCTTGAAGTGGTGGCCTAACTACGGCTACACTAGA
AGAACAGTATTTGGTATCTGCGCTCTGCTGAAGCCAGTTACCTTCGGAAAAAGAGTTGGTAGCTCTTGAT
CCGGCAAACAAACCACCGCTGGTAGCGGTGGTTTTTTTGTTTGCAAGCAGCAGATTACGCGCAGAAAAAA
AGGATCTCAAGAAGATCCTTTGATCTTTTCTACGGGGTCTGACGCTCAGTGGAACGAAAACTCACGTTAA
GGGATTTTGGTCATGAGATTATCAAAAAGGATCTTCACCTAGATCCTTTTAAATTAAAAATGAAGTTTTA
AATCAATCTAAAGTATATATGAGTAAACTTGGTCTGACAGTTACCAATGCTTAATCAGTGAGGCACCTAT
CTCAGCGATCTGTCTATTTCGTTCATCCATAGTTGCCTGACTCCCCGTCGTGTAGATAACTACGATACGG
GAGGGCTTACCATCTGGCCCCAGTGCTGCAATGATACCGCGAGACCCACGCTCACCGGCTCCAGATTTAT
CAGCAATAAACCAGCCAGCCGGAAGGGCCGAGCGCAGAAGTGGTCCTGCAACTTTATCCGCCTCCATCCA
GTCTATTAATTGTTGCCGGGAAGCTAGAGTAAGTAGTTCGCCAGTTAATAGTTTGCGCAACGTTGTTGCC
ATTGCTACAGGCATCGTGGTGTCACGCTCGTCGTTTGGTATGGCTTCATTCAGCTCCGGTTCCCAACGAT
CAAGGCGAGTTACATGATCCCCCATGTTGTGCAAAAAAGCGGTTAGCTCCTTCGGTCCTCCGATCGTTGT
CAGAAGTAAGTTGGCCGCAGTGTTATCACTCATGGTTATGGCAGCACTGCATAATTCTCTTACTGTCATG
CCATCCGTAAGATGCTTTTCTGTGACTGGTGAGTACTCAACCAAGTCATTCTGAGAATAGTGTATGCGGC
GACCGAGTTGCTCTTGCCCGGCGTCAATACGGGATAATACCGCGCCACATAGCAGAACTTTAAAAGTGCT
CATCATTGGAAAACGTTCTTCGGGGCGAAAACTCTCAAGGATCTTACCGCTGTTGAGATCCAGTTCGATG
TAACCCACTCGTGCACCCAACTGATCTTCAGCATCTTTTACTTTCACCAGCGTTTCTGGGTGAGCAAAAA
CAGGAAGGCAAAATGCCGCAAAAAAGGGAATAAGGGCGACACGGAAATGTTGAATACTCATACTCTTCCT
TTTTCAATATTATTGAAGCATTTATCAGGGTTATTGTCTCATGAGCGGATACATATTTGAATGTATTTAG
AAAAATAAACAAATAGGGGTTCCGCGCACATTTCCCCGAAAAGTGCCACCTGACGTCGACGGATCGGGAG
ATCTCCCGATCCCCTATGGTGCACTCTCAGTACAATCTGCTCTGATGCCGCATAGTTAAGCCAGTATCTG
CTCCCTGCTTGTGTGTTGGAGGTCGCTGAGTAGTGCGCGAGCAAAATTTAAGCTACAACAAGGCAAGGCT
TGACCGACAATTGCATGAAGAATCTGCTTAGGGTTAGGCGTTTTGCGCTGCTTCGCGATGTACGGGCCAG
ATATACGCGTTGACATTGATTATTGACTAGTTATTAATAGTAATCAATTACGGGGTCATTAGTTCATAGC
CCATATATGGAGTTCCGCGTTACATAACTTACGGTAAATGGCCCGCCTGGCTGACCGCCCAACGACCCCC
GCCCATTGACGTCAATAATGACGTATGTTCCCATAGTAACGCCAATAGGGACTTTCCATTGACGTCAATG
GGTGGAGTATTTACGGTAAACTGCCCACTTGGCAGTACATCAAGTGTATCATATGCCAAGTACGCCCCCT
ATTGACGTCAATGACGGTAAATGGCCCGCCTGGCATTATGCCCAGTACATGACCTTATGGGACTTTCCTA
CTTGGCAGTACATCTACGTATTAGTCATCGCTATTACCATGGTGATGCGGTTTTGGCAGTACATCAATGG
GCGTGGATAGCGGTTTGACTCACGGGGATTTCCAAGTCTCCACCCCATTGACGTCAATGGGAGTTTGTTT
TGGCACCAAAATCAACGGGACTTTCCAAAATGTCGTAACAACTCCGCCCCATTGACGCAAATGGGCGGTA
GGCGTGTACGGTGGGAGGTCTATATAAGCAGAGCTCTCCCTATCAGTGATAGAGATCTCCCTATCAGTGA
TAGAGATCGTCGACGAGCTCGTTTAGTGAACCGTCAGATCGCCTGGAGACGCCATCCACGCTGTTTTGAC
CTCCATAGAAGACACCGGGACCGATCCAGCCTCCGGACTCTAGCGTTTAAACTTAAGCTTGGTACCATGG
ACTACAAAGACGATGACGATAAAGCCGCCAGTTTAAACGGTGCGCCATTAATTAAGGATCCAGCTAGCGC
CACCATGAAGGACAACACCGTGCCCCTGAAGCTGATCGCCCTGCTGGCCAACGGCGAGTTCCACAGCGGC
GAGCAGCTGGGCGAGACCCTGGGCATGAGCCGGGCCGCCATCAACAAGCACATCCAGACCCTGCGGGACT
GGGGCGTGGACGTGTTCACCGTGCCCGGCAAGGGCTACAGCCTGCCCGAGCCCATCCAGCTGCTGAACGC
CAAGCAGATCCTGGGCCAGCTGGACGGCGGCAGCGTGGCCGTGCTGCCCGTGATCGACAGCACCAACCAG
TACCTGCTGGACCGGATCGGCGAGCTGAAGAGCGGCGACGCCTGCATCGCCGAGTACCAGCAGGCCGGCC
GGGGCGGCCGGGGCCGGAAGTGGTTCAGCCCCTTCGGCGCCAACCTGTACCTGAGCATGTTCTGGCGGCT
GGAGCAGGGCCCCGCCGCCGCCATCGGCCTGAGCCTGGTGATCGGCATCGTGATGGCCGAGGTGCTGCGG
AAGCTGGGCGCCGACAAGGTGCGGGTGAAGTGGCCCAACGACCTGTACCTGCAGGACCGGAAGCTGGCCG
GCATCCTGGTGGAGCTGACCGGCAAGACCGGCGACGCCGCCCAGATCGTGATCGGCGCCGGCATCAACAT
GGCCATGCGGCGGGTGGAGGAGAGCGTGGTGAACCAGGGCTGGATCACCCTGCAGGAGGCCGGCATCAAC
CTGGACCGGAACACCCTGGCCGCCATGCTGATCCGGGAGCTGCGGGCCGCCCTGGAGCTGTTCGAGCAGG
AGGGCCTGGCCCCCTACCTGAGCCGGTGGGAGAAGCTGGACAACTTCATCAACCGGCCCGTGAAGCTGAT
CATCGGCGACAAGGAGATCTTCGGCATCAGCCGGGGCATCGACAAGCAGGGCGCCCTGCTGCTGGAGCAG
GACGGCATCATCAAGCCCTGGATGGGCGGCGAGATCAGCCTGCGGAGCGCCGAGAAGGGGGGATCTGGCC
CCGGCGGCGGCGCGCCTATGGATGAGCTTCATAGTCTGGATCCAAGAAGGCAAGAGTTATTGGAAGCTAG
ATTTACTGGAGTTGCAAGTGGGAGCACTGGAAGTACGGGCAGTTGCAGTGTTGGAGCTAAAGCCTCAACA
AATAACGAAAGCTCTAATCACAGTTTTGGAAGCTTGGGATCTTTAAGTGACAAAGAATCAGAGACACCGG
AGAAGAAACAATCGGAATCATCCAGGGGAAGAAAGAGAAAAGCAGAAAACCAGAATGAAAGTAGTCAGGG
AAAAAGTATTGGGGGACGTGGCCACAAAATTAGCGACTATTTTGAATACCAGGGTGGAAATGGCTCAAGT
CCAGTAAGAGGCATACCTCCTGCAATCCGTTCTCCTCAAAATTCACATTCACATTCCACTCCTTCCTCAT
CTGTTCGACCGAATAGCCCTTCTCCTACTGCATTAGCATTTGGGGACCACCCTATTGTACAACCAAAGCA
ATTATCCTTTAAAATTATTCAGACTGATCTCACAATGCTGAAATTAGCAGCATTAGAAAGTAATAAAATC
CAGGACCTGGAAAAGAAGGAGGGACGTATAGATGATTTGCTCAGGGCTAACTGTGATCTCAGACGGCAAA
TAGATGAACAACAAAAATTACTTGAAAAATACAAAGAACGATTAAATAAGTGCATATCAATGAGCAAGAA
ACTTCTTATTGAAAAGAGTACACAAGAAAAGCTGTCAAGCAGAGAGAAGAGTATGCAAGATCGATTACGC
CTTGGGCACTTTACAACAGTTAGACATGGCGCTTCATTTACTGAACAATGGACAGATGGTTTTGCATTTC
AGAATCTTGTGAAGCAACAAGAATGGGTGAATCAGCAAAGGGAAGATATTGAAAGGCAAAGGAAACTTCT
AGCCAAACGCAAACCTCCCACAGCTAATAATTCTCAGGCACCCTCTACCAATTCTGAACCAAAACAAAGG
AAAAACAAAGCAGTCAATGGAGCAGAGAATGATCCCTTTGTTAGACCAAATTTACCACAACTGTTGACTT
TGGCAGAATATCATGAACAGGAAGAAATTTTCAAACTTAGACTAGGACATCTCAAAAAGGAAGAGGCAGA
AATCCAGGCAGAACTTGAACGTTTGGAAAGAGTCAGAAATCTTCACATACGTGAGCTGAAAAGAATAAAC
AATGAAGATAATTCACAGTTCAAAGATCACCCAACATTAAATGAAAGATATTTATTACTTCATCTGCTTG
GTAGAGGTGGCTTTAGTGAAGTGTATAAGGCTTTTGACCTTTATGAAGAAAGATATGCTGCTGTGAAGAT
ACATCAGCTTAATAAAAGCTGGAGAGATGAGAAGAAAGAAAACTACCACAAACATGCCTGCAGAGAGTAT
AGAATACACAAAGAACTGGATCACCCCAGAATAGTTAAACTCTATGATTATTTCTCCTTGGATACAGATA
CGTTTTGTACAGTGTTAGAATACTGTGAAGGCAATGACTTGGATTTCTATCTGAAGCAACACAAGTTAAT
GTCAGAGAAAGAAGCTCGGTCTATTGTAATGCAGATTGTAAATGCACTAAGATATCTCAATGAGATCAAA
CCCCCTATTATACATTATGATCTTAAGCCAGGAAACATCCTACTGGTAGATGGAACAGCATGTGGTGAAA
TCAAAATCACTGATTTTGGTCTGTCCAAGATTATGGATGATGATAGCTATGGTGTAGATGGAATGGATCT
AACTTCCCAGGGGGCAGGCACTTACTGGTATTTACCTCCTGAGTGTTTTGTAGTTGGAAAAGAGCCACCA
AAGATTTCCAACAAGGTTGATGTATGGTCGGTTGGAGTCATCTTCTTTCAGTGTCTTTATGGTAGAAAGC
CATTTGGTCACAATCAATCTCAACAAGACATTCTTCAAGAAAATACAATATTAAAAGCCACAGAAGTCCA
GTTCCCTGTAAAACCGGTTGTAAGCAGTGAAGCCAAGGCATTTATAAGACGCTGTTTGGCATATCGAAAA
GAAGATCGATTTGATGTGCACCAGCTGGCAAATGACCCATACCTTCTCCCACACATGAGAAGATCAAATT
CTTCAGGAAACCTA
Features (pLannotate 1.2.2; 23 found; start..end, strand, type, name):
    116..340     +  polyA_signal   bGH poly(A) signal: bovine growth hormone polyadenylation signal
    344..365     +  promoter       SV40 promoter (fragment): SV40 enhancer and early promoter
    386..619     +  rep_origin     f1 ori (fragment) (sequence partly withheld): f1 bacteriophage origin of replication; arrow indicates direction of (+) strand synthesis
    624..671     +  protein_bind   FRT: FLP-mediated recombination occurs in the 8-bp core sequence TCTAGAAA (Turan and Bode, 2011). FLP recombinase from the Saccharomyces cerevisiae 2μ plasmid
    679..1701    +  CDS            HygR: aminoglycoside phosphotransferase from E. coli; aph(4)-Ia; confers resistance to hygromycin
   1711..1836    +  CDS            ble (fragment): BLE_KLEPN - Experimental evidence at protein level: Swiss-Prot protein existence level 1. Binding protein with a strong affinity to the bleomycin family of antibiotics. Binds to CL990; an antimitotic-antibiotic compound. From Klebsiella pneumoniae.
   1831..1952    +  polyA_signal   SV40 poly(A) signal: SV40 polyadenylation signal
   2025..2041    -  protein_bind   lac operator: The lac repressor binds to the lac operator to inhibit transcription in E. coli. This inhibition can be relieved by adding lactose or isopropyl-β-D-thiogalactopyranoside (IPTG). lac repressor encoded by lacI
   2049..2079    -  promoter       lac promoter: promoter for the E. coli lac operon
   2094..2115    -  protein_bind   CAP binding site: CAP binding activates transcription in the presence of cAMP. E. coli catabolite activator protein
   2128..2220    -  CDS            lacI (fragment): lac repressor; lacI; The lac repressor binds to the lac operator to inhibit transcription in E. coli. This inhibition can be relieved by adding lactose or isopropyl-β-D-thiogalactopyranoside (IPTG).
   2403..2991    -  rep_origin     ori: high-copy-number ColE1/pMB1/pBR322/pUC origin of replication
   3162..4022    -  CDS            AmpR: β-lactamase; bla; confers resistance to ampicillin, carbenicillin, and related antibiotics
   4023..4127    -  promoter       AmpR promoter: bla
   4186..4238    -  misc_feature   bom (fragment): basis of mobility region from pBR322
   4393..4772    +  enhancer       CMV enhancer: human cytomegalovirus immediate early enhancer
   4773..4976    +  promoter       CMV promoter: human cytomegalovirus (CMV) immediate early promoter
   4978..4997    +  promoter       PLtetO-1 promoter (fragment): modified phage lambda PL promoter with tet operator sites (Lutz and Bujard, 1997)
   4999..5018    +  promoter       PLtetO-1 promoter (fragment): modified phage lambda PL promoter with tet operator sites (Lutz and Bujard, 1997)
   5026..5059    +  promoter       TRE3GV promoter (fragment): 3rd-generation Tet-responsive promoter that can be activated by binding of Tet-On® 3G, optimized for retroviral and lentiviral vectors
   5150..5174    +  CDS            3xFLAG (fragment): three tandem FLAG® epitope tags
   5226..6188    +  CDS            birA: BIRA_ECOLI - Also known as bioR, dhbB. Experimental evidence at protein level: Swiss-Prot protein existence level 1. Acts both as a biotin--[acetyl-CoA-carboxylase] ligase and a biotin-operon repressor. In the presence of ATP, BirA activates biotin to form the BirA-biotinyl-5'-adenylate (BirA-bio-5'-AMP or holoBirA) complex. HoloBirA can either transfer the biotinyl moiety to the biotin carboxyl carrier protein (BCCP) subunit of acetyl-CoA carboxylase, or bind to the biotin operator site and inhibit transcription of the operon. From Escherichia coli (strain K12).
   6201..57      +  CDS            TLK1 (fragment) (across the origin): TLK1_HUMAN - Also known as KIAA0137. Experimental evidence at protein level: Swiss-Prot protein existence level 1. Rapidly and transiently inhibited by phosphorylation following the generation of DNA double-stranded breaks during S-phase. This is cell cycle checkpoint and ATM-pathway dependent and appears to regulate processes involved in chromatin assembly. Isoform 3 phosphorylates and enhances the stability of the t-SNARE SNAP23, augmenting its assembly with syntaxin. Isoform 3 protects the cells from the ionizing radiation by facilitating the repair of DSBs. In vitro, phosphorylates histone
