[The description below was written by a language model from this plasmid's Addgene catalogue record and pLannotate feature annotations shown in this document.]
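Description:
pcDNA5/FRT/TO-N-FLAG-hBirA*-TLK1-Q479E is a mammalian expression plasmid of about 8.3 kb built on the Invitrogen pcDNA5/FRT/TO backbone, modified so that a FLAG epitope and the promiscuous biotin ligase BirA* sit upstream of the multiple cloning site. It is propagated in E. coli through a high-copy ColE1/pUC-type origin with ampicillin selection (AmpR under its own bla promoter). Fragments of an f1 origin and lac regulatory sequences are also annotated as backbone remnants.

The payload is human TLK1 (Tousled-like kinase 1, transcript variant 5, roughly 2.2 kb) carrying the Q479E substitution. It is cloned between retained AscI and NotI sites so that it is fused in frame to the C-terminus of FLAG-BirA*. Expression is driven by the CMV enhancer/promoter, followed immediately by short sequences that the annotation software labels as PLtetO-1 and TRE3GV fragments. These correspond to the tet operator sites of the "TO" backbone, which allow repression by Tet repressor and induction with tetracycline or doxycycline in suitable host cells. The transcript ends at the bGH polyadenylation signal.

Downstream lies an FRT site directly preceding a hygromycin resistance coding sequence with an SV40 poly(A) signal. In this backbone design, FLP-mediated recombination into a genomic FRT site places HygR behind a resident promoter, so hygromycin selects for single-copy, isogenic integrants.

The stated purpose is BioID proximity labelling, in which the BirA* fusion biotinylates nearby proteins for capture and identification, here to profile the interaction environment of the Q479E mutant. The record does not state the functional consequence of the mutation.
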