Addgene plasmid #218833: pcDNA5/FRT/TO-N-FLAG-hBirA*-TLK1-Q479E
Purpose: Expresses N-terminal BirA*-tagged human TLK1 variant 5 mutant Q479E for BioID experiments.
Depositing lab: Travis Stracker. Depositing organization: Instituto de Investigacion Biomedica (IRB Barcelona).
Backbone
  Vector backbone: pcDNA 5/FRT/TO
  Backbone manufacturer: Invitrogen
  Backbone size w/o insert (bp): 5137
  Total vector size (bp): 8323
  Modifications to backbone: FLAG-BirA* added before MCS.
  Vector type: Mammalian Expression
  Selectable markers: Hygromycin
Growth in bacteria
  Bacterial resistance: Ampicillin, 100 μg/mL
  Growth temperature: 37°C
  Growth strain: DH5alpha
  Copy number: High Copy
Gene/Insert
  Gene/Insert name: TLK1 Q479E
  Species: H. sapiens (human)
  Insert size (bp): 2157
  Mutation: Q479E
  GenBank ID: NM_001136554.2
  Entrez Gene: TLK1 (a.k.a. PKU-beta)
  Promoter: CMV
  Tag / fusion protein: FLAG-BirA* (N terminal on backbone)
  Cloning method: Restriction Enzyme; 5′ cloning site AscI (not destroyed); 3′ cloning site NotI (not destroyed)
  Sequencing primers: 5′ CMV Forward
Resource information
  A portion of this plasmid was derived from a plasmid made by: This plasmid was constructed in part with cDNAs for TLK1 and TLK2 from the Human ORFeome Version 1.1 library
Terms and licenses: Academic/Nonprofit Terms; Industry Terms: Not Available to Industry
How to cite: pcDNA5/FRT/TO-N-FLAG-hBirA*-TLK1-Q479E was a gift from Travis Stracker (Addgene plasmid # 218833 ; http://n2t.net/addgene:218833 ; RRID:Addgene_218833)
